Addgene plasmid #69010: pcDNA3-FLAG-MTOR-F1888L
Purpose: activating MTOR mutation
Depositing lab: David Sabatini. Depositing organization: Whitehead Institute for Biomedical Research. Publication: A diverse array of cancer-associated MTOR mutations are hyperactivating and can predict rapamycin sensitivity. Grabiner BC, Nardi V, Birsoy K, Possemato R, Shen K, Sinha S, Jordan A, Beck AH, Sabatini DM. Cancer Discov. 2014 May;4(5):554-63. doi: 10.1158/2159-8290.CD-13-0929. Epub 2014 Mar 14. PubMed 24631838.
Backbone
  Vector backbone: pcDNA3
  Backbone size w/o insert (bp): 5400
  Total vector size (bp): 13254
  Vector type: Mammalian Expression
  Selectable markers: Neomycin (select with G418)
Growth in bacteria
  Bacterial resistance: Ampicillin, 100 μg/mL
  Growth temperature: 37°C
  Growth strain: DH5alpha
  Copy number: Low Copy
Gene/Insert
  Gene/Insert name: MTOR-F1888L (alt name: MTOR (a.k.a. FRAP, FRAP1, FRAP2, RAFT1, RAPT1)
  Species: H. sapiens (human)
  Insert size (bp): 7650
  Mutation: change Phenylalanine 1888 to Leucine
  GenBank ID: NM_004958
  Entrez Gene: MTOR (a.k.a. FRAP, FRAP1, FRAP2, RAFT1, RAPT1, SKS)
  Tag / fusion protein: FLAG (N terminal on backbone)
Resource information
  A portion of this plasmid was derived from a plasmid made by: AddGene pcDNA3-Flag mTOR wt (Plasmid #26603)
Terms and licenses: Academic/Nonprofit Terms; Industry Terms: Not Available to Industry
Depositor comments: Activating mutations in MTOR were generated using site-directed mutagenesis on AddGene plasmid 26603 pcDNA3-Flag mTOR wt deposited by Jie Chen lab Vilella-Bach et al J Biol Chem. 1999 Feb 12. 274(7):4266-72.
How to cite: pcDNA3-FLAG-MTOR-F1888L was a gift from David Sabatini (Addgene plasmid # 69010 ; http://n2t.net/addgene:69010 ; RRID:Addgene_69010)
