[The description below was written by a language model from this plasmid's Addgene catalogue record.]
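Description:
pcDNA3-FLAG-MTOR-F1888L is a mammalian expression plasmid built on the pcDNA3 backbone (about 5.4 kb) that carries a roughly 7.65 kb human MTOR coding sequence, for a total size of about 13.3 kb. It is propagated in E. coli under ampicillin selection and is recorded as low copy. The backbone's neomycin resistance marker allows G418 selection of transfected mammalian cells. No feature table accompanies the record and the promoter is not listed. pcDNA3 vectors generally drive the insert from the CMV immediate-early promoter with a downstream polyadenylation signal, so that arrangement is expected here.

The insert encodes the serine/threonine kinase MTOR (also known as FRAP1 or RAFT1), the catalytic subunit of the mTORC1 and mTORC2 complexes, with a single substitution changing phenylalanine 1888 to leucine. An N-terminal FLAG epitope, supplied by the backbone, is fused to the protein. This tag permits detection and immunoprecipitation of the exogenous kinase separately from endogenous MTOR. The mutation was introduced by site-directed mutagenesis of an earlier wild-type pcDNA3-Flag mTOR plasmid.

The record describes F1888L as an activating MTOR mutation. The construct belongs to a set made to study cancer-associated MTOR mutations that hyperactivate the kinase and may predict sensitivity to rapamycin. It is typically used for transient or stable expression in mammalian cells, where pathway signalling and drug response of the mutant can be compared with wild-type MTOR.
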