>Addgene plasmid #69010 | pcDNA3-FLAG-MTOR-F1888L | depositor partial sequence | sequence record 130040 | insert
ATGCTTGGAACCGGACCTGCCGCCGCCACCACCGCTGCCACCACATCTAGCAATGTGAGCGTCCTGCAGC
AGTTTGCCAGTGGCCTAAAGAGCCGGAATGAGGAAACCAGGGCCAAAGCCGCCAAGGAGCTCCAGCACTA
TGTCACCATGGAACTCCGAGAGATGAGTCAAGAGGAGTCTACTCGCTTCTATGACCAACTGAACCATCAC
ATTTTTGAATTGGTTTCCAGCTCAGATGCCAATGAGAGGAAAGGTGGCATCTTGGCCATAGCTAGCCTCA
TAGGAGTGGAAGGTGGGAATGCCACCCGAATTGGCAGATTTGCCAACTATCTTCGGAACCTCCTCCCCTC
CAATGACCCAGTTGTCATGGAAATGGCATCCAAGGCCATTGGCCGTCTTGCCATGGCAGGGGACACTTTT
ACCGCTGAGTACGTGGAATTTGAGGTGAAGCGAGCCCTGGAATGGCTGGGTGCTGACCGCAATGAGGGCC
GGAGACATGCAGCTGTCCTGGTTCTCCGTGAGCTGGCCATCAGCGTCCCTACCTTCTTCTTCCAGCAAGT
GCAACCCTTCTTTGACAACATTTTTGTGGCCGTGTGGGACCCCAAACAGGCCATCCGTGAGGGAGCTGTA
GCCGCCCTTCGTGCCTGTCTGATTCTCACAACCCAGCGTGAGCCGAAGGAGATGCAGAAGCCTCAGTGGT
ACAGGCACACATTTGAAGAAGCAGAGAAGGGATTTGATGAGACCTTGGCCAAAGAGAAGGGCATGAATCG
GGATGATCGGATCCATGGAGCCTTGTTGATCCTTAACGAGCTGGTCCGAATCAGCAGCATGGAGGGAGAG
CGTCTGAGAGAAGAAATGGAAGAAATCACACAGCAGCAGCTGGTACACGACAAGTACTGCAAAGATCTCA
TGGGCTTCGGAACAAAACCTCGTCACATTACCCCCTTCACCAGTTTCCAGGCTGTACAGCCCCAGCAGTC
AAATGCCTTGGTGGGGCTGCTGGGGTACAGCTCTCACCAAGGCCTCATGGGATTTGGGACCTCCCCCAGT
CCAGCTAAGTCCACCCTGGTGGAGAGCCGGTGTTGCAGAGACTTGATGGAGGAGAAATTTGATCAGGTGT
GCCAGTGGGTGCTGAAATGCAGGAATAGCAAGAACTCGCTGATCCAAATGACAATCCTTAATTTGTTGCC
CCGCTTGGCTGCATTCCGACCTTCTGCCTTCACAGATACCCAGTATCTCCAAGATACCATGAACCATGTC
CTAAGCTGTGTCAAGAAGGAGAAGGAACGTACAGCGGCCTTCCAAGCCCTGGGGCTACTTTCTGTGGCTG
TGAGGTCTGAGTTTAAGGTCTATTTGCCTCGCGTGCTGGACATCATCCGAGCGGCCCTGCCCCCAAAGGA
CTTCGCCCATAAGAGGCAGAAGGCAATGCAGGTGGACGCCACAGTCTTCACTTGCATCAGCATGCTGGCT
CGAGCAATGGGGCCAGGCATCCAGCAGGATATCAAGGAGCTGCTGGAGCCCATGCTGGCAGTGGGACTAA
GCCCTGCCCTCACTGCAGTGCTCTACGACCTGAGCCGTCAGATTCCACAGCTAAAGAAGGACATTCAAGA
TGGGCTACTGAAAATGCTGTCCCTGGTCCTTATGCACAAACCCCTTCGCCACCCAGGCATGCCCAAGGGC
CTGGCCCATCAGCTGGCCTCTCCTGGCCTCACGACCCTCCCTGAGGCCAGCGATGTGGGCAGCATCACTC
TTGCCCTCCGAACGCTTGGCAGCTTTGAATTTGAAGGCCACTCTCTGACCCAATTTGTTCGCCACTGTGC
GGATCATTTCCTGAACAGTGAGCACAAGGAGATCCGCATGGAGGCTGCCCGCACCTGCTCCCGCCTGCTC
ACACCCTCCATCCACCTCATCAGTGGCCATGCTCATGTGGTTAGCCAGACCGCAGTGCAAGTGGTGGCAG
ATGTGCTTAGCAAACTGCTCGTAGTTGGGATAACAGATCCTGACCCTGACATTCGCTACTGTGTCTTGGC
GTCCCTGGACGAGCGCTTTGATGCACACCTGGCCCAGGCGGAGAACTTGCAGGCCTTGTTTGTGGCTCTG
AATGACCAGGTGTTTGAGATCCGGGAGCTGGCCATCTGCACTGTGGGCCGACTCAGTAGCATGAACCCTG
CCTTTGTCATGCCTTTCCTGCGCAAGATGCTCATCCAGATTTTGACAGAGTTGGAGCACAGTGGGATTGG
AAGAATCAAAGAGCAGAGTGCCCGCATGCTGGGGCACCTGGTCTCCAATGCCCCCCGACTCATCCGCCCC
TACATGGAGCCTATTCTGAAGGCATTAATTTTGAAACTGAAAGATCCAGACCCTGATCCAAACCCAGGTG
TGATCAATAATGTCCTGGCAACAATAGGAGAATTGGCACAGGTTAGTGGCCTGGAAATGAGGAAATGGGT
TGATGAACTTTTTATTATCATCATGGACATGCTCCAGGATTCCTCTTTGTTGGCCAAAAGGCAGGTGGCT
CTGTGGACCCTGGGACAGTTGGTGGCCAGCACTGGCTATGTAGTAGAGCCCTACAGGAAGTACCCTACTT
TGCTTGAGGTGCTACTGAATTTTCTGAAGACTGAGCAGAACCAGGGTACACGCAGAGAGGCCATCCGTGT
GTTAGGGCTTTTAGGGGCTTTGGATCCTTACAAGCACAAAGTGAACATTGGCATGATAGACCAGTCCCGG
GATGCCTCTGCTGTCAGCCTGTCAGAATCCAAGTCAAGTCAGGATTCCTCTGACTATAGCACTAGTGAAA
TGCTGGTCAACATGGGAAACTTGCCTCTGGATGAGTTCTACCCAGCTGTGTCCATGGTGGCCCTGATGCG
GATCTTCCGAGACCAGTCACTCTCTCATCATCACACCATGGTTGTCCAGGCCATCACCTTCATCTTCAAG
TCCCTGGGACTCAAATGTGTGCAGTTCCTGCCCCAGGTCATGCCCACGTTCCTTAATGTCATTCGAGTCT
GTGATGGGGCCATCCGGGAATTTTTGTTCCAGCAGCTGGGAATGTTGGTGTCCTTTGTGAAGAGCCACAT
CAGACCTTATATGGATGAAATAGTCACCCTCATGAGAGAATTCTGGGTCATGAACACCTCAATTCAGAGC
ACGATCATTCTTCTCATTGAGCAAATTGTGGTAGCTCTTGGGGGTGAATTTAAGCTCTACCTGCCCCAGC
TGATCCCACACATGCTGCGTGTCTTCATGCATGACAACAGCCCAGGCCGCATTGTCTCTATCAAGTTACT
GGCTGCAATCCAGCTGTTTGGCGCCAACCTGGATGACTACCTGCATTTACTGCTGCCTCCTATTGTTAAG
TTGTTTGATGCCCCTGAAGCTCCACTGCCATCTCGAAAGGCAGCGCTAGAGACTGTGGACCGCCTGACGG
AGTCCCTGGATTTCACTGACTATGCCTCCCGGATCATTCACCCTATTGTTCGAACACTGGACCAGAGCCC
AGAACTGCGCTCCACAGCCATGGACACGCTGTCTTCACTTGTTTTTCAGCTGGGGAAGAAGTACCAAATT
TTCATTCCAATGGTGAATAAAGTTCTGGTGCGACACCGAATCAATCATCAGCGCTATGATGTGCTCATCT
GCAGAATTGTCAAGGGATACACACTTGCTGATGAAGAGGAGGATCCTTTGATTTACCAGCATCGGATGCT
TAGGAGTGGCCAAGGGGATGCATTGGCTAGTGGACCAGTGGAAACAGGACCCATGAAGAAACTGCACGTC
AGCACCATCAACCTCCAAAAGGCCTGGGGCGCTGCCAGGAGGGTCTCCAAAGATGACTGGCTGGAATGGC
TGAGACGGCTGAGCCTGGAGCTGCTGAAGGACTCATCATCGCCCTCCCTGCGCTCCTGCTGGGCCCTGGC
ACAGGCCTACAACCCGATGGCCAGGGATCTCTTCAATGCTGCATTTGTGTCCTGCTGGTCTGAACTGAAT
GAAGATCAACAGGATGAGCTCATCAGAAGCATCGAGTTGGCCCTCACCTCACAAGACATCGCTGAAGTCA
CACAGACCCTCTTAAACTTGGCTGAATTCATGGAACACAGTGACAAGGGCCCCCTGCCACTGAGAGATGA
CAATGGCATTGTTCTGCTGGGTGAGAGAGCTGCCAAGTGCCGAGCATATGCCAAAGCACTACACTACAAA
GAACTGGAGTTCCAGAAAGGCCCCACCCCTGCCATTCTAGAATCTCTCATCAGCATTAATAATAAGCTAC
AGCAGCCGGAGGCAGCGGCCGGAGTGTTAGAATATGCCATGAAACACTTTGGAGAGCTGGAGATCCAGGC
TACCTGGTATGAGAAACTGCACGAGTGGGAGGATGCCCTTGTGGCCTATGACAAGAAAATGGACACCAAC
AAGGACGACCCAGAGCTGATGCTGGGCCGCATGCGCTGCCTCGAGGCCTTGGGGGAATGGGGTCAACTCC
ACCAGCAGTGCTGTGAAAAGTGGACCCTGGTTAATGATGAGACCCAAGCCAAGATGGCCCGGATGGCTGC
TGCAGCTGCATGGGGTTTAGGTCAGTGGGACAGCATGGAAGAATACACCTGTATGATCCCTCGGGACACC
CATGATGGGGCATTTTATAGAGCTGTGCTGGCACTGCATCAGGACCTCTTCTCCTTGGCACAACAGTGCA
TTGACAAGGCCAGGGACCTGCTGGATGCTGAATTAACTGCAATGGCAGGAGAGAGTTACAGTCGGGCATA
TGGGGCCATGGTTTCTTGCCACATGCTGTCCGAGCTGGAGGAGGTTATCCAGTACAAACTTGTCCCCGAG
CGACGAGAGATCATCCGCCAGATCTGGTGGGAGAGACTGCAGGGCTGCCAGCGTATCGTAGAGGACTGGC
AGAAAATCCTTATGGTGCGGTCCCTTGTGGTCAGCCCTCATGAAGACATGAGAACCTGGCTCAAGTATGC
AAGCCTGTGCGGCAAGAGTGGCAGGCTGGCTCTTGCTCATAAAACTTTAGTGTTGCTCCTGGGAGTTGAT
CCGTCTCGGCAACTTGACCATCCTCTGCCAACAGTTCACCCTCAGGTGACCTATGCCTACATGAAAAACA
TGTGGAAGAGTGCCCGCAAGATCGATGCCTTCCAGCACATGCAGCATTTTGTCCAGACCATGCAGCAACA
GGCCCAGCATGCCATCGCTACTGAGGACCAGCAGCATAAGCAGGAACTGCACAAGCTCATGGCCCGATGC
TTCCTGAAACTTGGAGAGTGGCAGCTGAATCTACAGGGCATCAATGAGAGCACAATCCCCAAAGTGCTGC
AGTACTACAGCGCCGCCACAGAGCACGACCGCAGCTGGTACAAGGCCTGGCATGCGTGGGCAGTGATGAA
CTTCGAAGCTGTGCTACACTACAAACATCAGAACCAAGCCCGCGATGAGAAGAAGAAACTGCGTCATGCC
AGCGGGGCCAACATCACCAACGCCACCACTGCCGCCACCACGGCCGCCACTGCCACCACCACTGCCAGCA
CCGAGGGCAGCAACAGTGAGAGCGAGGCCGAGAGCACCGAGAACAGCCCCACCCCATCGCCGCTGCAGAA
GAAGGTCACTGAGGATCTGTCCAAAACCCTCCTGATGTACACGGTGCCTGCCGTCCAGGGCTTATTCCGT
TCCATCTCCTTGTCACGAGGCAACAACCTCCAGGATACACTCAGAGTTCTCACCTTATGGTTTGATTATG
GTCACTGGCCAGATGTCAATGAGGCCTTAGTGGAGGGGGTGAAAGCCATCCAGATTGATACCTGGCTACA
GGTTATACCTCAGCTCATTGCAAGAATTGATACGCCCAGACCCTTGGTGGGACGTCTCATTCACCAGCTT
CTCACAGACATTGGTCGGTACCACCCCCAGGCCCTCATCTACCCACTGACAGTGGCTTCTAAGTCTACCA
CGACAGCCCGGCACAATGCAGCCAACAAGATTCTGAAGAACATGTGTGAGCACAGCAACACCCTGGTCCA
GCAGGCCATGATGGTGAGCGAGGAGCTGATCCGAGTG
[294 nt withheld, positions 6058-6351]
CTCACATCCTTAGAGCTGCAATATGTTTCCCCAAAACTTCTGATGTGCCGGGACCTTGAATTGGCTGTGC
CAGGAACATATGACCCCAACCAGCCAATCATTCGCATTCAGTCCATAGCACCGTCTTTGCAAGTCATCAC
ATCCAAGCAGAGGCCCCGGAAATTGACACTTATGGGCAGCAACGGACATGAGTTTGTTTTCCTTCTAAAA
GGCCATGAAGATCTGCGCCAGGATGAGCGTGTGATGCAGCTCTTCGGCCTGGTTAACACCCTTCTGGCCA
ATGACCCAACATCTCTTCGGAAAAACCTCAGCATCCAGAGATACGCTGTCATCCCTTTATCGACCAACTC
GGGCCTCATTGGCTGGGTTCCCCACTGTGACACACTGCACGCCCTCATCCGGGACTACAGGGAGAAGAAG
AAGATCCTTCTCAACATCGAGCATCGCATCATGTTGCGGATGGCTCCGGACTATGACCACTTGACTCTGA
TGCAGAAGGTGGAGGTGTTTGAGCATGCCGTCAATAATACAGCTGGGGACGACCTGGCCAAGCTGCTGTG
GCTGAAAAGCCCCAGCTCCGAGGTGTGGTTTGACCGAAGAACCAATTATACCCGTTCTTTAGCGGTCATG
TCAATGGTTGGGTATATTTTAGGCCTGGGAGATAGACACCCATCCAACCTGATGCTGGACCGTCTGAGTG
GGAAGATCCTGCACATTGACTTTGGGGACTGCTTTGAGGTTGCTATGACCCGAGAGAAGTTTCCAGAGAA
GATTCCATTTAGACTAACAAGAATGTTGACCAATGCTATGGAGGTTACAGGCCTGGATGGCAACTACAGA
ATCACATGCCACACAGTGATGGAGGTGCTGCGAGAGCACAAGGACAGTGTCATGGCCGTGCTGGAAGCCT
TTGTCTATGACCCCTTGCTGAACTGGAGGCTGATGGACACAAATACCAAAGGCAACAAGCGATCCCGAAC
GAGGACGGATTCCTACTCTGCTGGCCAGTCAGTCGAAATTTTGGACGGTGTGGAACTTGGAGAGCCAGCC
CATAAGAAAACGGGGACCACAGTGCCAGAATCTATTCATTCTTTCATTGGAGACGGTTTGGTGAAACCAG
AGGCCCTAAATAAGAAAGCTATCCAGATTATTAACAGGGTTCGAGATAAGCTCACTGGTCGGGACTTCTC
TCATGATGACACTTTGGATGTTCCAACGCAAGTTGAGCTGCTCATCAAACAAGCGACATCCCATGAAAAC
CTCTGCCAGTGCTATATTGGCTGGTGCCCTTTCTGGTAA
