>Addgene plasmid #69010 | pcDNA3-FLAG-MTOR-F1888L | addgene partial sequence | sequence record 132861 | CMV-F 5'-CGCAAATGGGCGGTAGGCGTG-3'
GAGCTCTCTGGCTAACTAGAGAACCCACTGCTTACTGGCTTATCGAAATTAATACGACTCACTATAGGGA
GACCCAAGCTTGGTACCGAGCTCGGATCCACTAGTAACGGCCGCCAGTGTGCTGGAATTCTGCAGATATC
CATCACACTGGCGGCCGCCATGGATTATAAAGATGATGATGATATGCTTGGAACCGGACCTGCCGCCGCC
ACCACCGCTGCCACCACATCTAGCAATGTGAGCGTCCTGCAGCAGTTTGCCAGTGGCCTAAAGAGCCGGA
ATGAGGAAACCAGGGCCAAAGCCGCCAAGGAGCTCCAGCACTATGTCACCATGGAACTCCGAGAGATGAG
TCAAGAGGAGTCTACTCGCTTCTATGACCAACTGAACCATCACATTTTTGAATTGGTTTCCAGCTCAGAT
GCCAATGAGAGGAAAGGTGGCATCTTGGCCATAGCTAGCCTCATAGGAGTGGAAGGTGGGAATGCCACCC
GAATTGGCAGATTTGCCAACTATCTTCGGAACCTCCTCCCCTCCAATGACCCAGTTGTCATGGAAATGGC
ATCCAAGGCCATTGGCCGTCTTGCCATGGCAGGGGACACTTTTACCGCTGAGTACGTGGAATTTGAGGTG
AAGCGAGCCCTGGAATGGCTGGGTGCTGACCGCAATGAGGGCCGGAGACATGCAGCTGTCCTGGTTCTCC
GTGAGCTGGCCATCAGCGTCCCTACCTTCTTCTTCCAGCAAGTGCAACCCTTCTTTGACAACATTTTTGT
GGCCGTGTGGGACCCCAAACAGGCCATCCGTGAGGGAGCTGTAGCCGCCCTTCGTGCCTGTCTGATTCTC
ACAACCCA
