>Addgene plasmid #69010 | pcDNA3-FLAG-MTOR-F1888L | addgene partial sequence | sequence record 132862 | hMTOR-F3 5'-CCTGCCACTGAGAGATGACA-3'
GAGAGAGCTGCCAAGTGCCGAGCATATGCCAAAGCACTACACTACAAAGAACTGGAGTTCCAGAAAGGCC
CCACCCCTGCCATTCTAGAATCTCTCATCAGCATTAATAATAAGCTACAGCAGCCGGAGGCAGCGGCCGG
AGTGTTAGAATATGCCATGAAACACTTTGGAGAGCTGGAGATCCAGGCTACCTGGTATGAGAAACTGCAC
GAGTGGGAGGATGCCCTTGTGGCCTATGACAAGAAAATGGACACCAACAAGGACGACCCAGAGCTGATGC
TGGGCCGCATGCGCTGCCTCGAGGCCTTGGGGGAATGGGGTCAACTCCACCAGCAGTGCTGTGAAAAGTG
GACCCTGGTTAATGATGAGACCCAAGCCAAGATGGCCCGGATGGCTGCTGCAGCTGCATGGGGTTTAGGT
CAGTGGGACAGCATGGAAGAATACACCTGTATGATCCCTCGGGACACCCATGATGGGGCATTTTATAGAG
CTGTGCTGGCACTGCATCAGGACCTCTTCTCCTTGGCACAACAGTGCATTGACAAGGCCAGGGACCTGCT
GGATGCTGAATTAACTGCAATGGCAGGAGAGAGTTACAGTCGGGCATATGGGGCCATGGTTTCTTGCCAC
ATGCTGTCCGAGCTGGAGGAGGTTATCCAGTACAAACTTGTCCCCGAGCGACGAGAGATCATCCGCCAGA
TCTGGTGGGAGAGACTGCAGGGCTGCCAGCGTATCGTAGAGGACTGGCAGAAAATCCTTATGGTGCGGTC
CCTTGTGGTCAGCCCTCATGAAGACATGAGAACCTGGCTCAAGTATGCAAGCCTGTGCGGCAAGAGTGGC
AGGCTGGCTCTTGCTCATAAAACTTTAGTGTTGCTCCTGGGAGTTGATCCGTCTCGGCAACTTGACCATC
CTCTGCCAACAGTTCACCCTCAGGTGACCTATGCCTACATGAAAAACATGTGGAAGAGTGCCCGCAAGAT
CGATGCCTTCCAGCACATGCAGCATTTTGTCCAGACCATGCAGCAACAGGCCCAGCATGCCATCGCTACT
GAGGACCAGCA
