>Addgene plasmid #69010 | pcDNA3-FLAG-MTOR-F1888L | addgene partial sequence | sequence record 135180 | hMTOR-F4 5'-AGAGCACAATCCCCAAAGTG-3'
GACCGCAGCTGGTACAAGGCCTGGCATGCGTGGGCAGTGATGAACTTCGAAGCTGTGCTACACTACAAAC
ATCAGAACCAAGCCCGCGATGAGAAGAAGAAACTGCGTCATGCCAGCGGGGCCAACATCACCAACGCCAC
CACTGCCGCCACCACGGCCGCCACTGCCACCACCACTGCCAGCACCGAGGGCAGCAACAGTGAGAGCGAG
GCCGAGAGCACCGAGAACAGCCCCACCCCATCGCCGCTGCAGAAGAAGGTCACTGAGGATCTGTCCAAAA
CCCTCCTGATGTACACGGTGCCTGCCGTCCAGGGCTTATTCCGTTCCATCTCCTTGTCACGAGGCAACAA
CCTCCAGGATACACTCAGAGTTCTCACCTTATGGTTTGATTATGGTCACTGGCCAGATGTCAATGAGGCC
TTAGTGGAGGGGGTGAAAGCCATCCAGATTGATACCTGGCTACAGGTTATACCTCAGCTCATTGCAAGAA
TTGATACGCCCAGACCCTTGGTGGGACGTCTCATTCACCAGCTTCTCACAGACATTGGTCGGTACCACCC
CCAGGCCCTCATCTACCCACTGACAGTGGCTTCTAAGTCTACCACGACAGCCCGGCACAATGCAGCCAAC
AAGATTCTGAAGAACATGTGTGAGCACAGCAACACCCTGGTCCAGCAGGCCATGATGGTGAGCGAGGAGC
TGATCCGAGTG
[179 nt withheld, positions 712-890]
